>Addgene plasmid #18411 | T4 Lysozyme K85A R96H | addgene partial sequence | sequence record 24197 | 3primeUP
CTANTGAAAAAAGCCCGCTCATTAGGCGGGCTCAGATCTGCTCATGTTTTGACAGCTTATCATCGATAAG
CTTCGGCAATAAATTCTTGATATGTTTTCATATGTTTCCTTTAAATATTTTAATTAGTAATTGTCTATTC
AAGTAATTGTGAATATACTATCACAATTCCAAGAGAAAGTAAACAGCTTTATAGATTTTTATACGCGTCC
CAAGTGCCAGTTCTAAACGTTGTAATGACTCGTTTTGCGCGATTAGGTGTTTGATTATACCATCTACTTT
TAGCTAAGTTAACTGCTGCTTCATCCCAGCGTTTTTGTTGAAGCATACGTAAAGAGTTAGTAAATCCTGC
CACACCGGTTTCTCCCATTTGGAAAACCATATTAATCAATGCACAGTGACGAACCGCATCAAGAGAATCA
TAAACCGGTGCTAATTTAGCATTTCTCAGGATTCCGCGAACAGCAGCATCAACATCCTGATTAAAGAGTT
TTTCAGCCTCATCTTTTGTAATTACACCATTGCAATTACGCCCAATAGCTTTATCTAATTCAGATTTAGC
AGCATTAAGTGATGGACTTTTTGTAAGCAAATGACCGATGCCAATAGTGTAATAGCCTTCTGTGTCTTTA
TAGATTTTAAGTCTAAGACCTTCATCTATACGTAACATTTCAAATATATTCATAATACCTCCTAAGCATC
GATGGATCCTGTTTCCTGTGTGAAATTGTTATCCGCTCACAATTCCACACATTATACGAGCCGATGATAA
TTGTCACAGGGGGATGGGGAGTAGCTGATCNGGTTCCGTGTGAATGTN
