[The description below was written by a language model from this plasmid's Addgene catalogue record.]
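Description:
T4 Lysozyme K85A R96H is a bacterial expression plasmid built on the pHS1403 backbone (about 5 kb without insert) that carries a mutant form of the bacteriophage T4 lysozyme gene (gene e). It is maintained as a high-copy plasmid in standard E. coli cloning strains and selected with ampicillin. The record does not name the origin of replication, and it does not state which promoter drives expression of the insert. No feature table is available to fill in these details.

The insert is roughly 600 bp and was placed between BamHI and HindIII sites, both of which remain intact, so the fragment can be excised or transferred to another vector. According to the depositor's notes, the BamHI site lies 27 bp from the start codon and the HindIII site lies 115 bp beyond the stop codon, so the cloned fragment includes short flanking untranslated regions around the coding sequence. The encoded protein carries two substitutions: lysine 85 to alanine and arginine 96 to histidine. No affinity tags, fusion partners or reporters are listed.

T4 lysozyme is a widely used model protein for examining how individual amino-acid changes affect folding, thermodynamic stability and three-dimensional structure. A defined double mutant of this kind would fit with producing recombinant protein in E. coli for such biophysical or crystallographic comparisons, although the record itself does not spell out the intended purpose or explain why these two substitutions were combined.
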