Addgene plasmid #18411: T4 Lysozyme K85A R96H
Depositing lab: Brian Matthews. Depositing organization: University of Oregon.
Backbone
  Vector backbone: pHS1403
  Backbone size w/o insert (bp): 5000
  Vector type: Bacterial Expression
Growth in bacteria
  Bacterial resistance: Ampicillin, 100 μg/mL
  Growth temperature: 37°C
  Growth strain: DH5alpha
  Copy number: High Copy
Gene/Insert
  Gene/Insert name: T4 Lysozyme
  Species: Bacteriophage T4
  Insert size (bp): 600
  Mutation: K85A R96H
  GenBank ID: NP_049736
  Entrez Gene: e (a.k.a. T4p123)
  Cloning method: Restriction Enzyme; 5′ cloning site BamHI (not destroyed); 3′ cloning site HindIII (not destroyed)
  Sequencing primers: 5′ na; 3′ GGCGTATCACGAGGCCC
Terms and licenses: Academic/Nonprofit Terms; Industry Terms: Not Available to Industry
Depositor comments: The BamHI site is 27 bp from the ATG and the HindIII site is 115 bp from the stop.
How to cite: T4 Lysozyme K85A R96H was a gift from Brian Matthews (Addgene plasmid # 18411 ; http://n2t.net/addgene:18411 ; RRID:Addgene_18411)
